>Addgene plasmid #40416 | LRRK2_1867_2161_I2131Q | depositor full sequence | sequence record 52093 | LRRK2_1867_2161_I2131Q sequence 9085 bps
GGAACGGCTCCGCCCACTATTAATGAAATTAAAAATTCCAATTTTAAAAAACGCAGCAAGAGAAACATTT
GTATGAAAGAATGCGTAGAAGGAAAGAAAAATGTCGTCGACATGCTGAACAACAAGATTAATATGCCTCC
GTGTATAAAAAAAATATTGAACGATTTGAAAGAAAACAATGTACCGCGCGGCGGTATGTACAGGAAGAGG
TTTATACTAAACTGTTACATTGCAAACGTGGTTTCGTGTGCCAAGTGTGAAAACCGATGTTTAATCAAGG
CTCTGACGCATTTCTACAACCACGACTCCAAGTGTGTGGGTGAAGTCATGCATCTTTTAATCAAATCCCA
AGATGTGTATAAACCACCAAACTGCCAAAAAATGAAAACTGTCGACAAGCTCTGTCCGTTTGCTGGCAAC
TGCAAGGGTCTCAATCCTATTTGTAATTATTGAATAATAAAACAATTATAAATGCTAAATTTGTTTTTTA
TTAACGATACAAACCAAACGCAACAAGAACATTTGTAGTATTATCTATAATTGAAAACGCGTAGTTATAA
TCGCTGAGGTAATATTTAAAATCATTTTCAAATGATTCACAGTTAATTTGCGACAATATAATTTTATTTT
CACATAAACTAGACGCCTTGTCGTCTTCTTCTTCGTATTCCTTCTCTTTTTCATTTTTCTCTTCATAAAA
ATTAACATAGTTATTATCGTATCCATATATGTATCTATCGTATAGAGTAAATTTTTTGTTGTCATAAATA
TATATGTCTTTTTTAATGGGGTGTATAGTACCGCTGCGCATAGTTTTTCTGTAATTTACAACAGTGCTAT
TTTCTGGTAGTTCTTCGGAGTGTGTTGCTTTAATTATTAAATTTATATAATCAATGAATTTGGGATCGTC
GGTTTTGTACAATATGTTGCCGGCATAGTACGCAGCTTCTTCTAGTTCAATTACACCATTTTTTAGCAGC
ACCGGATTAACATAACTTTCCAAAATGTTGTACGAACCGTTAAACAAAAACAGTTCACCTCCCTTTTCTA
TACTATTGTCTGCGAGCAGTTGTTTGTTGTTAAAAATAACAGCCATTGTAATGAGACGCACAAACTAATA
TCACAAACTGGAAATGTCTATCAATATATAGTTGCTGATCAGATCCTCATTGTTTGCCTCCCTGCTGCGG
TTTTTCACCGAAGTTCATGCCAGTCCAGCGTTTTTGCAGCAGAAAAGCCGCCGACTTCGGTTTGCGGTCG
CGAGTGAAGATCCCTTTCTTGTTACCGCCAACGCGCAATATGCCTTGCGAGGTCGCAAAATCGGCGAAAT
TCCATACCTGTTCACCGACGACGGCGCTGACGCGATCAAAGACGCGGTGATACATATCCAGCCATGCACA
CTGATACTCTTCACTCCACATGTCGGTGTACATTGAGTGCAGCCCGGCTAACGTATCCACGCCGTATTCG
GTGATGATAATCGGCTGATGCAGTTTCTCCTGCCAGGCCAGAAGTTCTTTTTCCAGTACCTTCTCTGCCG
TTTCCAAATCGCCGCTTTGGACATACCATCCGTAATAACGGTTCAGGCACAGCACATCAAAGAGATCGCT
GATGGTATCGGTGTGAGCGTCGCAGAACATTACATTGACGCAGGTGATCGGACGCGTCGGGTCGAGTTTA
CGCGTTGCTTCCGCCAGTGGCGCGAAATATTCCCGTGCACCTTGCGGACGGGTATCCGGTTCGTTGGCAA
TACTCCACATCACCACGCTTGGGTGGTTTTTGTCACGCGCTATCAGCTCTTTAATCGCCTGTAAGTGCGC
TTGCTGAGTTTCCCCGTTGACTGCCTCTTCGCTGTACAGTTCTTTCGGCTTGTTGCCCGCTTCGAAACCA
ATGCCTAAAGAGAGCGAAAAGCCGACAGCAGCAGTTTCATCAATCACCACGATGCCATGTTCATCTGCCC
AGTCGAGCATCTCTTCAGCGTAAGGGTAATGCGAGGTACGGTAGGAGTTGGCCCCAATCCAGTCCATTAA
TGCGTGGTCGTGCACCATCAGCACGTTATCGAATCCTTTGCCACGTAAGTCCGCATCTTCATGACGACCA
AAGCCAGTAAAGTAGAACGGTTTGTGGTTAATCAGGAACTGTTGGCCCTTCACTGCCACTGACCGGATGC
CGACGCGAAGCGGGTAGATATCACACTCTGTCTGGCTTTTGGCTGTGACGCACAGTTCATAGAGATAACC
TTCACCCGGTTGCCAGAGGTGCGGATTCACCACTTGCAAAGTCCCGCTAGTGCCTTGTCCAGTTGCAACC
ACCTGTTGATCCGCATCACGCAGTTCAACGCTGACATCACCATTGGCCACCACCTGCCAGTCAACAGACG
CGTGGTTACAGTCTTGCGCGACATGCGTCACCACGGTGATATCGTCCACCCAGGTGTTCGGCGTGGTGTA
GAGCATTACGCTGCGATGGATTCCGGCATAGTTAAAGAAATCATGGAAGTAAGACTGCTTTTTCTTGCCG
TTTTCGTCGGTAATCACCATTCCCGGCGGGATAGTCTGCCAGTTCAGTTCGTTGTTCACACAAACGGTGA
TACGTACACTTTTCCCGGCAATAACATACGGCGTGACATCGGCTTCAAATGGCGTATAGCCGCCCTGATG
CTCCATCACTTCCTGATTATTGACCCACACTTTGCCGTAATGAGTGACCGCATCGAAACGCAGCACGATA
CGCTGGCCTGCCCAACCTTTCGGTATAAAGACTTCGCGCTGATACCAGACGTTGCCCGCATAATTACGAA
TATCTGCATCGGCGAACTGATCGTTAAAACTGCCTGGCACAGCAATTGCCCGGCTTTCTTGTAACGCGCT
TTCCCACCAACGCTGATCAATTCCACAGTTTTCGCGATCCAGACTGAATGCCCACAGGCCGTCGAGTTTT
TTGATTTCACGGGTTGGGGTTTCTACAGGACGGACCATATTTATAGGTGTAATTTATGTAGCTGTAATTT
TTACCTTATTAATATTTTTTACGCTTTGCATTCGACGACTGAACTCCCAAATATATGTTTAACTCGTCTT
GGTCGTTTGAATTTTTGTTGCTGTGTTTCCTAATATTTTCCATCACCTTAAATATGTTATTGTAATCCTC
AATGTTGAACTTGCAATTGGACACGGCATAGTTTTCCATAGTCGTGTAAAACATGGTATTGGCTGCATTG
TAATACATCCGACTGAGCGGGTACGGATCTATGTGTTTGAGCAGCCTGTTCAAAAACTCTGCATCGTCGC
AAAACGGAATTTCGTCGACAGATCTGATCATGGAGATAATTAAAATGATAACCATCTCGCAAATAAATAA
GTATTTTACTGTTTTCGTAACAGTTTTGTAATAAAAAAACCTATAAATATAGGATCTATGCACCACCATC
ACCACCATCACCACGAGAACCTTTATTTCCAAGGATCAATGGCACCGATCCTGGGGTATTGGAAGATCAA
GGGCCTAGTGCAGCCCACTCGTCTGCTCCTGGAGTACCTAGAAGAGAAGTATGAGGAGCACCTTTATGAG
CGGGACGAGGGTGACAAGTGGCGCAATAAGAAATTCGAGCTAGGCTTGGAATTCCCCAATCTGCCTTATT
ACATCGATGGCGACGTTAAGTTGACTCAGTCCATGGCCATCATCCGCTACATCGCCGACAAGCACAATAT
GCTAGGCGGGTGCCCGAAGGAGCGAGCTGAGATCTCTATGTTGGAAGGGGCCGTGCTGGATATCCGCTAC
GGCGTGAGCCGCATTGCATACTCAAAGGATTTCGAGACCCTCAAGGTTGACTTCCTGTCAAAGCTGCCTG
AAATGCTAAAGATGTTCGAAGACCGTCTCTGTCATAAGACCTACCTGAACGGGGACCACGTGACACACCC
GGACTTTATGTTGTATGACGCTCTGGACGTCGTGCTTTATATGGACCCTATGTGCCTGGACGCTTTTCCC
AAACTAGTGTGTTTCAAGAAACGTATCGAAGCTATCCCTCAGATTGATAAGTACCTGAAGTCCTCAAAGT
ACATCGCCTGGCCCCTTCAAGGTTGGCAAGCCACATTTGGCGGTGGCGACCATCCTCCCAAGTCAGACCT
AGTGCCTAGGCACAACCAGACCAGCCTATATAAGAAAGCCGGGTCAGCTGCCGCTGTGCTGGAGGAGAAC
CTGTATTTCCAGGGCGGATCCAACATCATGCTCAACAACGATGAGCTCGAATTTGAACAAGCTCCAGAAT
TCCTGCTCGGCGACGGCTCTTTCGGCTCCGTATACCGTGCTGCTTATGAAGGCGAAGAAGTCGCCGTAAA
GATCTTCAACAAGCACACCTCGCTCCGTCTGCTCCGTCAGGAACTGGTCGTTCTGTGTCATCTGCACCAT
CCGAGCCTCATCTCCCTGCTGGCCGCTGGCATCCGTCCTCGTATGCTGGTGATGGAGCTGGCATCCAAGG
GCTCTCTCGACCGCCTGCTGCAGCAGGACAAGGCTTCTCTGACCCGTACTCTGCAGCATCGTATCGCTCT
GCATGTAGCTGACGGCCTGCGTTATCTTCATTCTGCAATGATCATTTATCGCGACCTGAAACCTCATAAT
GTACTGCTGTTTACTCTGTACCCGAACGCTGCCATCATCGCTAAGATTGCAGACTATGGTATTGCGCAGT
ACTGCTGCCGCATGGGCATTAAAACAAGCGAAGGTACGCCGGGTTTCCGTGCTCCAGAAGTGGCTCGTGG
CAACGTTATTTACAACCAGCAAGCTGACGTTTACTCGTTCGGTCTGCTCCTGTACGATATCCTGACTACC
GGCGGCCGTATCGTAGAAGGTCTGAAGTTCCCTAACGAATTCGACGAACTGGAAATCCAGGGCAAGCTGC
CAGACCCGGTTAAAGAATACGGTTGCGCTCCGTGGCCGATGGTAGAGAAGCTCATCAAACAGTGCCTTAA
AGAAAACCCTCAGGAACGTCCAACCTCTGCTCAAGTGTTCGACCAGCTTAACAGCGCTGAACTCGTCTGT
CTGACTCGCCGTATTCTCCTGCCTAAGAATGTTATCGTGGAATGTATGGTTGCTACTCACCATAACTGAT
GATAAGCTTTAGTAAGCACTCGAGCACCACCACCACCACCACTAACCTAGGTAGCTGAGCGCATGCAAGC
TGATCCGGGTTATTAGTACATTTATTAAGCGCTAGATTCTGTGCGTTGTTGATTTACAGACAATTGTTGT
ACGTATTTTAATAATTCATTAAATTTATAATCTTTAGGGTGGTATGTTAGAGCGAAAATCAAATGATTTT
CAGCGTCTTTATATCTGAATTTAAATATTAAATCCTCAATAGATTTGTAAAATAGGTTTCGATTAGTTTC
AAACAAGGGTTGTTTTTCCGAACCGATGGCTGGACTATCTAATGGATTTTCGCTCAACGCCACAAAACTT
GCCAAATCTTGTAGCAGCAATCTAGCTTTGTCGATATTCGTTTGTGTTTTGTTTTGTAATAAAGGTTCGA
CGTCGTTCAAAATATTATGCGCTTTTGTATTTCTTTCATCACTGTCGTTAGTGTACAATTGACTCGACGT
AAACACGTTAAATAGAGCTTGGACATATTTAACATCGGGCGTGTTAGCTTTATTAGGCCGATTATCGTCG
TCGTCCCAACCCTCGTCGTTAGAAGTTGCTTCCGAAGACGATTTTGCCATAGCCACACGACGCCTATTAA
TTGTGTCGGCTAACACGTCCGCGATCAAATTTGTAGTTGAGCTTTTTGGAATTATTTCTGATTGCGGGCG
TTTTTGGGCGGGTTTCAATCTAACTGTGCCCGATTTTAATTCAGACAACACGTTAGAAAGCGATGGTGCA
GGCGGTGGTAACATTTCAGACGGCAAATCTACTAATGGCGGCGGTGGTGGAGCTGATGATAAATCTACCA
TCGGTGGAGGCGCAGGCGGGGCTGGCGGCGGAGGCGGAGGCGGAGGTGGTGGCGGTGATGCAGACGGCGG
TTTAGGCTCAAATGTCTCTTTAGGCAACACAGTCGGCACCTCAACTATTGTACTGGTTTCGGGCGCCGTT
TTTGGTTTGACCGGTCTGAGACGAGTGCGATTTTTTTCGTTTCTAATAGCTTCCAACAATTGTTGTCTGT
CGTCTAAAGGTGCAGCGGGTTGAGGTTCCGTCGGCATTGGTGGAGCGGGCGGCAATTCAGACATCGATGG
TGGTGGTGGTGGTGGAGGCGCTGGAATGTTAGGCACGGGAGAAGGTGGTGGCGGCGGTGCCGCCGGTATA
ATTTGTTCTGGTTTAGTTTGTTCGCGCACGATTGTGGGCACCGGCGCAGGCGCCGCTGGCTGCACAACGG
AAGGTCGTCTGCTTCGAGGCAGCGCTTGGGGTGGTGGCAATTCAATATTATAATTGGAATACAAATCGTA
AAAATCTGCTATAAGCATTGTAATTTCGCTATCGTTTACCGTGCCGATATTTAACAACCGCTCAATGTAA
GCAATTGTATTGTAAAGAGATTGTCTCAAGCTCGGATCGATCCCGCACGCCGATAACAAGCCTTTTCATT
TTTACTACAGCATTGTAGTGGCGAGACACTTCGCTGTCGTCGAGGTTTAAACGCTTCCTCGCTCACTGAC
TCGCTGCGCTCGGTCGTTCGGCTGCGGCGAGCGGTATCAGCTCACTCAAAGGCGGTAATACGGTTATCCA
CAGAATCAGGGGATAACGCAGGAAAGAACATGTGAGCAAAAGGCCAGCAAAAGGCCAGGAACCGTAAAAA
GGCCGCGTTGCTGGCGTTTTTCCATAGGCTCCGCCCCCCTGACGAGCATCACAAAAATCGACGCTCAAGT
CAGAGGTGGCGAAACCCGACAGGACTATAAAGATACCAGGCGTTTCCCCCTGGAAGCTCCCTCGTGCGCT
CTCCTGTTCCGACCCTGCCGCTTACCGGATACCTGTCCGCCTTTCTCCCTTCGGGAAGCGTGGCGCTTTC
TCATAGCTCACGCTGTAGGTATCTCAGTTCGGTGTAGGTCGTTCGCTCCAAGCTGGGCTGTGTGCACGAA
CCCCCCGTTCAGCCCGACCGCTGCGCCTTATCCGGTAACTATCGTCTTGAGTCCAACCCGGTAAGACACG
ACTTATCGCCACTGGCAGCAGCCACTGGTAACAGGATTAGCAGAGCGAGGTATGTAGGCGGTGCTACAGA
GTTCTTGAAGTGGTGGCCTAACTACGGCTACACTAGAAGGACAGTATTTGGTATCTGCGCTCTGCTGAAG
CCAGTTACCTTCGGAAAAAGAGTTGGTAGCTCTTGATCCGGCAAACAAACCACCGCTGGTAGCGGTGGTT
TTTTTGTTTGCAAGCAGCAGATTACGCGCAGAAAAAAAGGATCTCAAGAAGATCCTTTGATCTTTTCTAC
GGGGTCTGACGCTCAGTGGAACGAAAACTCACGTTAAGGGATTTTGGTCATGAGATTATCAAAAAGGATC
TTCACCTAGATCCTTTTAAATTAAAAATGAAGTTTTAAATCAATCTAAAGTATATATGAGTAAACTTGGT
CTGACAGTTACCAATGCTTAATCAGTGAGGCACCTATCTCAGCGATCTGTCTATTTCGTTCATCCATAGT
TGCCTGACTCCCCGTCGTGTAGATAACTACGATACGGGAGGGCTTACCATCTGGCCCCAGTGCTGCAATG
ATACCGCGAGACCCACGCTCACCGGCTCCAGATTTATCAGCAATAAACCAGCCAGCCGGAAGGGCCGAGC
GCAGAAGTGGTCCTGCAACTTTATCCGCCTCCATCCAGTCTATTAATTGTTGCCGGGAAGCTAGAGTAAG
TAGTTCGCCAGTTAATAGTTTGCGCAACGTTGTTGCCATTGCTACAGGCATCGTGGTGTCACGCTCGTCG
TTTGGTATGGCTTCATTCAGCTCCGGTTCCCAACGATCAAGGCGAGTTACATGATCCCCCATGTTGTGCA
AAAAAGCGGTTAGCTCCTTCGGTCCTCCGATCGTTGTCAGAAGTAAGTTGGCCGCAGTGTTATCACTCAT
GGTTATGGCAGCACTGCATAATTCTCTTACTGTCATGCCATCCGTAAGATGCTTTTCTGTGACTGGTGAG
TACTCAACCAAGTCATTCTGAGAATAGTGTATGCGGCGACCGAGTTGCTCTTGCCCGGCGTCAATACGGG
ATAATACCGCGCCACATAGCAGAACTTTAAAAGTGCTCATCATTGGAAAACGTTCTTCGGGGCGAAAACT
CTCAAGGATCTTACCGCTGTTGAGATCCAGTTCGATGTAACCCACTCGTGCACCCAACTGATCTTCAGCA
TCTTTTACTTTCACCAGCGTTTCTGGGTGAGCAAAAACAGGAAGGCAAAATGCCGCAAAAAAGGGAATAA
GGGCGACACGGAAATGTTGAATACTCATACTCTTCCTTTTTCAATATTATTGAAGCATTTATCAGGGTTA
TTGTCTCATGAGCGGATACATATTTGAATGTATTTAGAAAAATAAACAAATAGGGGTTCCGCGCACATTT
CCCCGAAAAGTGCCACCTG
[124 nt withheld, positions 8560-8683]
C
[91 nt withheld, positions 8685-8775]
A
[49 nt withheld, positions 8777-8825]
CCTTTGACGTTGGAGTCCACGTTCTTT
[37 nt withheld, positions 8853-8889]
ACCCTATCTCGGTCTATTCTTTTGATTTATAAGGGATTTTGCCGATTTCGGCCTATTGGTTAAAAAATGA
GCTGATTTAACAAAAATTTAACGCGAATTTTAACAAAATATTAACGTTTACAATTTCCCATTCGCCATTC
AGGCTGCGCAACTGTTGGGAAGGGCGATCGGTGCGGGCCTCTTCGCTATTACGCCA
Features (pLannotate 1.2.2; 15 found; start..end, strand, type, name):
    329..453     +  CDS            lef2: baculovirus late expression factor 2
    491..1096    +  CDS            ORF603: baculovirus ORF603 protein
   1167..2972    -  CDS            GUS: β-glucuronidase; uidA (or gusA) from E. coli
   2987..3302    -  promoter       p6.9 promoter: Autographa californica p6.9; baculovirus late basic protein promoter
   3317..3408    +  promoter       polyhedrin promoter: polh from Autographa californica; promoter for the baculovirus polyhedrin gene
   3469..4122    +  CDS            GST26_SCHJA: Experimental evidence at protein level: Swiss-Prot protein existence level 1. GST isoenzymes appear to play a central role in the parasite detoxification system. Other functions are also suspected including a role in increasing the solubility of haematin in the parasite gut. From Schistosoma japonicum (Blood fluke).
   4222..5106    +  CDS            LRRK2 (fragment): LRRK2_HUMAN - Also known as PARK8. Experimental evidence at protein level: Swiss-Prot protein existence level 1. Serine/threonine-protein kinase which phosphorylates a broad range of proteins involved in multiple processes such as neuronal plasticity, autophagy, and vesicle trafficking (PubMed:20949042, PubMed:22012985, PubMed:26824392, PubMed:29125462, PubMed:28720718, PubMed:29127255, PubMed:30398148, PubMed:29212815, PubMed:30635421, PubMed:21850687, PubMed:23395371, PubMed:17114044, PubMed:24687852, PubMed:26014385, PubMed:25201882). Is a key regulator of RAB GTPases by regulating the GTP/
   5135..5152    +  CDS            9xHis (fragment): 9xHis affinity tag
   5189..6546    +  misc_recomb    baculovirus recombination region (ORF1629): contains part of ORF1629
   6544..6621    -  CDS            P61 (fragment): P78_NPVAC - Experimental evidence at protein level: Swiss-Prot protein existence level 1. Plays a role in the transport of the nucleocapsids from the cytoplasm toward the host nucleus together with the host actin- polymerizing Arp2/3 complex. From Autographa californica nuclear polyhedrosis virus (AcMNPV).
   6809..7397    -  rep_origin     ori: high-copy-number ColE1/pMB1/pBR322/pUC origin of replication
   7568..8428    -  CDS            AmpR: β-lactamase; bla; confers resistance to ampicillin, carbenicillin, and related antibiotics
   8429..8533    -  promoter       AmpR promoter: bla
   8560..9015    +  rep_origin     f1 ori (sequence partly withheld): f1 bacteriophage origin of replication; arrow indicates direction of (+) strand synthesis
   9020..1       -  CDS            lacZα (fragment) (across the origin): LacZα fragment of β-galactosidase; lacZ fragment
