[The description below was written by a language model from this plasmid's Addgene catalogue record and pLannotate feature annotations shown in this document.]
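Description:
LRRK2_1867_2161_I2131Q is a baculovirus transfer plasmid built on the pEMB017 backbone (Emerald) for producing a fragment of human LRRK2 in insect cells. In bacteria it is maintained as a high-copy plasmid through a ColE1/pUC-type origin and selected with ampicillin via the β-lactamase gene. An f1 phage origin and a residual lacZα fragment are also annotated. The expression region is flanked by AcMNPV sequences, lef2/ORF603 on one side and the ORF1629 recombination region on the other. These provide the homology arms for recombination with baculoviral DNA, which moves the cassette into the polyhedrin locus to generate recombinant virus.

The payload is driven by the very late polyhedrin (polH) promoter and encodes residues 1867–2161 of LRRK2 carrying an I2131Q substitution. LRRK2 is the serine/threonine kinase also known as PARK8 or dardarin. The 885-nt LRRK2 fragment annotated in the feature table matches this length. It sits downstream of a Schistosoma japonicum GST coding sequence, consistent with the catalogued N-terminal GST-Tev fusion, in which a TEV protease site allows removal of the affinity tag after purification. The catalogue also lists an N-terminal HisTev tag. The feature table, however, detects only a short histidine-tag fragment located just after the LRRK2 sequence, and the record does not make clear whether that fragment is in frame or translated.

A divergently oriented p6.9 late promoter drives E. coli β-glucuronidase (GUS), which can serve as a reporter for identifying recombinant virus. The record does not state a specific purpose. The design fits recombinant expression and affinity purification of this mutated LRRK2 segment for biochemical or structural work.
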