Addgene plasmid #40416: LRRK2_1867_2161_I2131Q
Depositing lab: Michael J Fox Foundation MJFF. Depositing organization: Michael J Fox Foundation.
Backbone
  Vector backbone: pEMB017
  Backbone manufacturer: Emerald
  Vector type: Baculovirus
Growth in bacteria
  Bacterial resistance: Ampicillin, 100 μg/mL
  Growth temperature: 37°C
  Growth strain: Top10
  Copy number: High Copy
Gene/Insert
  Gene/Insert name: LRRK2
  Species: H. sapiens (human)
  Mutation: aa1867_2161; I2131Q
  Entrez Gene: LRRK2 (a.k.a. AURA17, DARDARIN, PARK8, RIPK7, ROCO2)
  Promoter: polH
  Tag / fusion protein: HisTev (N terminal on insert); GST-Tev (N terminal on insert)
  Cloning method: Restriction Enzyme; 5′ cloning site BamHI (destroyed during cloning); 3′ cloning site HindIII (destroyed during cloning)
  Sequencing primers: 5′ DSP2466For:GAATTTCGTCGACAGATC; 3′ DSP2466Rev:AATAACCCGGATCAGCTT
Terms and licenses: Academic/Nonprofit Terms; Industry Terms
How to cite: LRRK2_1867_2161_I2131Q was a gift from Michael J Fox Foundation MJFF (Addgene plasmid # 40416 ; http://n2t.net/addgene:40416 ; RRID:Addgene_40416)
