>Addgene plasmid #40416 | LRRK2_1867_2161_I2131Q | addgene partial sequence | sequence record 53139 | DSP2466Rev 5'-AATAACCCGGATCAGCTT-3'
GGTGGTGGTGGTGGTGCTCGAGTGCTTACTAAAGCTTATCATCAGTTATGGTGAGTAGCAACCATACATT
CCACGATAACATTCTTAGGCAGGAGAATACGGCGAGTCAGACAGACGAGTTCAGCGCTGTTAAGCTGGTC
GAACACTTGAGCAGAGGTTGGACGTTCCTGAGGGTTTTCTTTAAGGCACTGTTTGATGAGCTTCTCTACC
ATCGGCCACGGAGCGCAACCGTATTCTTTAACCGGGTCTGGCAGCTTGCCCTGGATTTCCAGTTCGTCGA
ATTCGTTAGGGAACTTCAGACCTTCTACGATACGGCCGCCGGTAGTCAGGATATCGTACAGGAGCAGACC
GAACGAGTAAACGTCAGCTTGCTGGTTGTAAATAACGTTGCCACGAGCCACTTCTGGAGCACGGAAACCC
GGCGTACCTTCGCTTGTTTTAATGCCCATGCGGCAGCAGTACTGCGCAATACCATAGTCTGCAATCTTAG
CGATGATGGCAGCGTTCGGGTACAGAGTAAACAGCAGTACATTATGAGGTTTCAGGTCGCGATAAATGAT
CATTGCAGAATGAAGATAACGCAGGCCGTCAGCTACATGCAGAGCGATACGATGCTGCAGAGTACGGGTC
AGAGAAGCCTTGTCCTGCTGCAGCAGGCGGTCGAGAGAGCCCTTGGATGCCAGCTCCATCACCAGCATAC
GAGGACGGATGCCAGCGGCCAGCAGGGAGATGAGGCTCGGATGGTGCAGATGACACAGAACGACCAGTTC
CTGACGGAGCAGACGGAGCGAGGTGTGCTTGTTGAAGATCTTTACGGCGACTTCTTCGCCTTCATAAGCA
GCACGGTATACGGAGCCGAAAGAGCCGTCGCCGAGCAGGAATTCTGGAGCTTGTTCAAATTCGAGCTCAT
CGTTGTTGAGCATGATGTTGGATCCGCCCTGGAAATACAGGTTCTCCTCCAGCACAGCGGCAGCTGAC
