>Addgene plasmid #40416 | LRRK2_1867_2161_I2131Q | addgene partial sequence | sequence record 53141 | DSP2466For 5'-GAATTTCGTCGACAGATC-3'
AATAAGTATTTTACTGTTTTCGTAACAGTTTTGTAATAAAAAAACCTATAAATATAGGATCTATGCACCA
CCATCACCACCATCACCACGAGAACCTTTATTTCCAAGGATCAATGGCACCGATCCTGGGGTATTGGAAG
ATCAAGGGCCTAGTGCAGCCCACTCGTCTGCTCCTGGAGTACCTAGAAGAGAAGTATGAGGAGCACCTTT
ATGAGCGGGACGAGGGTGACAAGTGGCGCAATAAGAAATTCGAGCTAGGCTTGGAATTCCCCAATCTGCC
TTATTACATCGATGGCGACGTTAAGTTGACTCAGTCCATGGCCATCATCCGCTACATCGCCGACAAGCAC
AATATGCTAGGCGGGTGCCCGAAGGAGCGAGCTGAGATCTCTATGTTGGAAGGGGCCGTGCTGGATATCC
GCTACGGCGTGAGCCGCATTGCATACTCAAAGGATTTCGAGACCCTCAAGGTTGACTTCCTGTCAAAGCT
GCCTGAAATGCTAAAGATGTTCGAAGACCGTCTCTGTCATAAGACCTACCTGAACGGGGACCACGTGACA
CACCCGGACTTTATGTTGTATGACGCTCTGGACGTCGTGCTTTATATGGACCCTATGTGCCTGGACGCTT
TTCCCAAACTAGTGTGTTTCAAGAAACGTATCGAAGCTATCCCTCAGATTGATAAGTACCTGAAGTCCTC
AAAGTACATCGCCTGGCCCCTTCAAGGTTGGCAAGCCACATTTGGCGGTGGCGACCATCCTCCCAAGTCA
GACCTAGTGCCTAGGCACAACCAGACCAGCCTATATAAGAAAGCCGGGTCAGCTGCCGC
